>Addgene plasmid #224192 | AiP15050 - pAAV-AiE1426m-minBG-SYFP2-P2A-3XFLAG-10aa-H2B-WPRE3-BGHpA (Alias: CN5050) | addgene full sequence | sequence record 446785 | Addgene NGS Result
CCTGCAGGCAGCTGCGCGCTCGCTCGCTCACTGAGGCCGCCCGGGCGTCGGGCGACCTTTGGTCGCCCGG
CCTCAGTGAGCGAGCGAGCGCGCAGAGAGGGAGTGGCCAACTCCATCACTAGGGGTTCCTGCGGCCGCAC
GCGTATTATGCTAATATGCCATAATTAACATAAATTAACATAGTTCTTTGTGGGACCCCAGTTAATTCAT
GTGAGAAAACATAAAATGTCAGGGTCGCGGCGAGGGGCCGGTAGGGGTGGGCGGAGGTTTCTGAGGAGGG
AGCTTTTGGGAGCTTCGAGTCAACAATAAAGGACCGAGGGTTCGGAGCAGGAGTGGCCTCGGTAAATGAA
TTCAGATATAATTCAAGCTTATTAGAGGGCTTTTTAAAAAAATAAAAAATTGATTCAGTGTATGAAAGCA
AGTTAACTACTTCTGTTCACCATTGAGAGACTTACAGGTGCTTGCCTGAACTGCAATAAAGGACTCTTAT
TATTGATCAGGACTTATTTATCTCTTCATTTTGGAGAGCCTCATAAACTGTTATTACAGTTTCTCTACTG
ACTTTGAAAAGTTTGAAGTTTGAAAGAGACACCTGTGCAGCTAACAAAGCATGAGCACGGCCAGAACAGA
GAACCCTGTTATCATGGGTCTATCCAGTCAGAACGGCCAGCTGAGGGGCCCTGTGAAAGCCAGTGCTGGC
CCTGGAGGAGGGGGCACACAGCCACAGATGAACCAGTTGAAGAACACCAACACAATCAATAACGGCACTC
CGCAGCAAGCCCAGAGCATGGCCGCCACGATTAAGCATGTCTGATGTTCATAAAGGCCAGAAGAGTTTGT
TGAAGCCACTGAACTTAGGTTATAAATGATGACCTGGTGATGACTGGAAAGACATTAAAACTCCCTCCAA
AGGATCTAAGAATCAAAACTCTGGATGTGACCTCGAGCTCGGGCTGGGCATAAAAGTCAGGGCAGAGCCA
TCTATTGCTTACATTTGCTTCTGGGATCCAGATCTTTCGAAGCTAGCGCTACCGGTCGCCACCATGGTCT
CCAAGGGCGAGGAGCTGTTCACCGGGGTGGTGCCCATCCTGGTCGAGCTGGACGGCGATGTCAACGGCCA
CAAGTTCAGCGTGTCCGGCGAGGGCGAGGGCGATGCCACCTACGGCAAGCTGACCCTGAAGCTGATCTGC
ACCACCGGCAAGCTGCCCGTGCCCTGGCCCACCCTCGTGACCACCCTGGGCTACGGCGTGCAGTGCTTCG
CCCGCTACCCCGACCACATGAAGCAGCACGACTTCTTCAAGTCCGCCATGCCCGAAGGCTACGTCCAGGA
GCGCACCATCTTCTTCAAAGACGACGGCAACTACAAGACCCGCGCCGAGGTGAAGTTCGAGGGCGACACC
CTGGTGAACCGCATCGAGCTGAAGGGCATCGACTTCAAGGAGGACGGCAACATCCTGGGGCACAAGCTGG
AGTACAACTACAACAGCCACAACGTCTATATCACCGCCGACAAGCAGAAGAACGGCATCAAGGCCAACTT
CAAGATCCGCCACAACATCGAGGACGGCGGCGTGCAGCTCGCCGACCACTACCAGCAGAACACCCCCATC
GGCGACGGCCCCGTGCTGCTGCCCGACAACCACTACCTGAGCTACCAGTCCAAGCTGAGCAAAGACCCCA
ACGAGAAGCGCGATCACATGGTCCTGCTGGAGTTCGTGACCGCCGCCGGGATCACTCTCGGCATGGACGA
GCTGTACAAGGGCTCTGGTGCTACCAACTTCTCACTGTTGAAACAGGCAGGGGATGTAGAGGAGAATCCA
GGGCCTGGTGCTAGTGGAGACTACAAAGACCATGACGGAGATTATAAAGATCATGACATCGATTACAAGG
ATGACGATGACAAGTCCGGACTCAGATCTGGAGGCTCCGGAGGCCCAGAGCCAGCGAAGTCTGCTCCCGC
CCCGAAAAAGGGCTCCAAGAAGGCGGTGACTAAGGCGCAGAAGAAAGGCGGCAAGAAGCGCAAGCGCAGC
CGCAAGGAGAGCTATTCCATCTATGTGTATAAGGTTCTGAAGCAGGTCCACCCTGACACCGGCATTTCGT
CCAAGGCCATGGGCATCATGAACTCGTTTGTGAACGACATTTTCGAGCGCATCGCAGGTGAGGCTTCCCG
CCTGGCGCATTACAACAAGCGCTCGACCATCACCTCCAGGGAGATCCAGACGGCCGTGCGCCTGCTGCTG
CCTGGGGAGTTGGCCAAGCACGCCGTGTCCGAGGGTACTAAGGCCATCACCAAGTACACCAGCGCTAAGT
AATGAGGCGCGCCGCGGCCGCGAATTCGATATCATAATCAACCTCTGGATTACAAAATTTGTGAAAGATT
GACTGGTATTCTTAACTATGTTGCTCCTTTTACGCTATGTGGATACGCTGCTTTAATGCCTTTGTATCAT
GCTATTGCTTCCCGTATGGCTTTCATTTTCTCCTCCTTGTATAAATCCTGGTTAGTTCTTGCCACGGCGG
AACTCATCGCCGCCTGCCTTGCCCGCTGCTGGACAGGGGCTCGGCTGTTGGGCACTGACAATTCCGTGGC
TCGAGAGATCTTCGACTGTGCCTTCTAGTTGCCAGCCATCTGTTGTTTGCCCCTCCCCCGTGCCTTCCTT
GACCCTGGAAGGTGCCACTCCCACTGTCCTTTCCTAATAAAATGAGGAAATTGCATCGCATTGTCTGAGT
AGGTGTCATTCTATTCTGGGGGGTGGGGTGGGGCAGGACAGCAAGGGGGAGGATTGGGAAGACAATAGCA
GGCATGAGATCTCACGTGCGGACCGAGCGGCCGCAGGAACCCCTAGTGATGGAGTTGGCCACTCCCTCTC
TGCGCGCTCGCTCGCTCACTGAGGCCGGGCGACCAAAGGTCGCCCGACGCCCGGGCTTTGCCCGGGCGGC
CTCAGTGAGCGAGCGAGCGCGCAGCTGCCTGCAGGGGCGCCTATCAGCACACAATTGCCCATTATACGCG
CGTATAATGGACTATTGTGTGCTGATATGATGCGGTATTTTCTCCTTACGCATCTGTGCGGTATTTCACA
CCGCATA
[95 nt withheld, positions 3088-3182]
T
[46 nt withheld, positions 3184-3229]
C
[141 nt withheld, positions 3231-3371]
CCTTTGACGTTGGAGTCCACGTTCTTT
[37 nt withheld, positions 3399-3435]
ACTCTATCTCGGGCTATTCTTTTGATTTATAAGGGATTTTGCCGATTTCGGTCTATTGGTTAAAAAATGA
GCTGATTTAACAAAAATTTAACGCGAATTTTAACAAAATATTAACGTTTACAATTTTATGGTGCACTCTC
AGTACAATCTGCTCTGATGCCGCATAGTTAAGCCAGCCCCGACACCCGCCAACACCCGCTGACGCGCCCT
GACGGGCTTGTCTGCTCCCGGCATCCGCTTACAGACAAGCTGTGACCGTCTCCGGGAGCTGCATGTGTCA
GAGGTTTTCACCGTCATCACCGAAACGCGCGAGACGAAAGGGCCTCGTGATACGCCTATTTTTATAGGTT
AATGTCATGATAATAATGGTTTCTTAGACGTCAGGTGGCACTTTTCGGGGAAATGTGCGCGGAACCCCTA
TTTGTTTATTTTTCTAAATACATTCAAATATGTATCCGCTCATGAGACAATAACCCTGATAAATGCTTCA
ATAATATTGAAAAAGGAAGAGTATGAGTATTCAACATTTCCGTGTCGCCCTTATTCCCTTTTTTGCGGCA
TTTTGCCTTCCTGTTTTTGCTCACCCAGAAACGCTGGTGAAAGTAAAAGATGCTGAAGATCAGTTGGGTG
CACGAGTGGGTTACATCGAACTGGATCTCAACAGCGGTAAGATCCTTGAGAGTTTTCGCCCCGAAGAACG
TTTTCCAATGATGAGCACTTTTAAAGTTCTGCTATGTGGCGCGGTATTATCCCGTATTGACGCCGGGCAA
GAGCAACTCGGTCGCCGCATACACTATTCTCAGAATGACTTGGTTGAGTACTCACCAGTCACAGAAAAGC
ATCTTACGGATGGCATGACAGTAAGAGAATTATGCAGTGCTGCCATAACCATGAGTGATAACACTGCGGC
CAACTTACTTCTGACAACGATCGGAGGACCGAAGGAGCTAACCGCTTTTTTGCACAACATGGGGGATCAT
GTAACTCGCCTTGATCGTTGGGAACCGGAGCTGAATGAAGCCATACCAAACGACGAGCGTGACACCACGA
TGCCTGTAGCAATGGCAACAACGTTGCGCAAACTATTAACTGGCGAACTACTTACTCTAGCTTCCCGGCA
ACAATTAATAGACTGGATGGAGGCGGATAAAGTTGCAGGACCACTTCTGCGCTCGGCCCTTCCGGCTGGC
TGGTTTATTGCTGATAAATCTGGAGCCGGTGAGCGTGGGTCTCGCGGTATCATTGCAGCACTGGGGCCAG
ATGGTAAGCCCTCCCGTATCGTAGTTATCTACACGACGGGGAGTCAGGCAACTATGGATGAACGAAATAG
ACAGATCGCTGAGATAGGTGCCTCACTGATTAAGCATTGGTAACTGTCAGACCAAGTTTACTCATATATA
CTTTAGATTGATTTAAAACTTCATTTTTAATTTAAAAGGATCTAGGTGAAGATCCTTTTTGATAATCTCA
TGACCAAAATCCCTTAACGTGAGTTTTCGTTCCACTGAGCGTCAGACCCCGTAGAAAAGATCAAAGGATC
TTCTTGAGATCCTTTTTTTCTGCGCGTAATCTGCTGCTTGCAAACAAAAAAACCACCGCTACCAGCGGTG
GTTTGTTTGCCGGATCAAGAGCTACCAACTCTTTTTCCGAAGGTAACTGGCTTCAGCAGAGCGCAGATAC
CAAATACTGTTCTTCTAGTGTAGCCGTAGTTAGGCCACCACTTCAAGAACTCTGTAGCACCGCCTACATA
CCTCGCTCTGCTAATCCTGTTACCAGTGGCTGCTGCCAGTGGCGATAAGTCGTGTCTTACCGGGTTGGAC
TCAAGACGATAGTTACCGGATAAGGCGCAGCGGTCGGGCTGAACGGGGGGTTCGTGCACACAGCCCAGCT
TGGAGCGAACGACCTACACCGAACTGAGATACCTACAGCGTGAGCTATGAGAAAGCGCCACGCTTCCCGA
AGGGAGAAAGGCGGACAGGTATCCGGTAAGCGGCAGGGTCGGAACAGGAGAGCGCACGAGGGAGCTTCCA
GGGGGAAACGCCTGGTATCTTTATAGTCCTGTCGGGTTTCGCCACCTCTGACTTGAGCGTCGATTTTTGT
GATGCTCGTCAGGGGGGCGGAGCCTATGGAAAAACGCCAGCAACGCGGCCTTTTTACGGTTCCTGGCCTT
TTGCTGGCCTTTTGCTCATATCAGCACACAATTGCCCATTATACGCGCGTATAATGGACTATTGTGTGCT
GATAACATGT
Features (pLannotate 1.2.2; 22 found; start..end, strand, type, name):
     12..39      +  repeat_region  AAV2 ITR (fragment): inverted terminal repeat of adeno-associated virus serotype 2 inverted
     68..95      +  repeat_region  AAV2 ITR (fragment): inverted terminal repeat of adeno-associated virus serotype 2 inverted
    611..805     +  CDS            Ddx6 (fragment): DDX6_MOUSE - Also known as Hlr2, Rck. Experimental evidence at protein level: Swiss-Prot protein existence level 1. Essential for the formation of P-bodies, cytosolic membrane- less ribonucleoprotein granules involved in RNA metabolism through the coordinated storage of mRNAs encoding regulatory functions (By similarity). Plays a role in P-bodies to coordinate the storage of translationally inactive mRNAs in the cytoplasm and prevent their degradation (By similarity). In the process of mRNA degradation, plays a role in mRNA decapping (By similarity). Blocks autophagy in nutrient- rich conditio
    889..954     +  CDS            ddx6 (fragment): DDX6_XENLA - Also known as p54h. Experimental evidence at protein level: Swiss-Prot protein existence level 1. ATP-dependent RNA helicase that is an integral component of messenger ribonucleoprotein complexes (mRNPs), storage particles that mask maternal mRNAs from the translational apparatus during oocyte maturation. From Xenopus laevis (African clawed frog).
   1044..1760    +  CDS            SYFP2: SYFP2 is a basic (constitutively fluorescent) yellow fluorescent protein published in 2006, derived from Aequorea victoria. It is reported to be a very rapidly-maturing monomer with moderate acid sensitivity.
   1839..1904    +  CDS            3xFLAG: three tandem FLAG® epitope tags, followed by an enterokinase cleavage site
   1935..2312    +  CDS            H2B: human histone H2B; HIST1H2BJ
   2346..2503    +  misc_feature   WPRE (fragment): woodchuck hepatitis virus posttranscriptional regulatory element
   2509..2589    +  misc_feature   WPRE (fragment): woodchuck hepatitis virus posttranscriptional regulatory element
   2606..2717    +  polyA_signal   bGH poly(A) signal: bovine growth hormone polyadenylation signal
   2835..2975    +  repeat_region  AAV2 ITR: inverted terminal repeat of adeno-associated virus serotype 2 inverted
   2982..3009    +  misc_feature   telR: telR; telomeric sequence from coliphage N15
   3010..3037    +  misc_feature   telL: telL; telomeric sequence from coliphage N15
   3038..3087    -  misc_feature   bom (fragment): basis of mobility region from pBR322
   3106..3561    +  rep_origin     f1 ori (sequence partly withheld): f1 bacteriophage origin of replication; arrow indicates direction of (+) strand synthesis
   3562..3611    -  misc_feature   bom (fragment): basis of mobility region from pBR322
   3713..3748    -  CDS            rop (fragment): Rop protein, which maintains plasmids at low copy number; rop
   3843..3947    +  promoter       AmpR promoter: bla
   3948..4808    +  CDS            AmpR: β-lactamase; bla; confers resistance to ampicillin, carbenicillin, and related antibiotics
   4979..5567    +  rep_origin     ori: high-copy-number ColE1/pMB1/pBR322/pUC origin of replication
   5624..5651    +  misc_feature   telR: telR; telomeric sequence from coliphage N15
   5652..5679    +  misc_feature   telL: telL; telomeric sequence from coliphage N15
