[The description below was written by a language model from this plasmid's Addgene catalogue record and pLannotate feature annotations shown in this document.]
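Description:
AiP15050 (pAAV-AiE1426m-minBG-SYFP2-P2A-3XFLAG-10aa-H2B-WPRE3-BGHpA, alias CN5050) is a recombinant AAV transfer plasmid of about 5.7 kb from an enhancer-AAV toolbox for striatal cell types. The expression cassette is flanked by AAV2 inverted terminal repeats, which allow the intervening DNA to be replicated and packaged into AAV particles when helper functions are supplied. One ITR is annotated in full and the other only as short fragments, which is common for these repeat-rich, hard-to-sequence elements. The bacterial backbone carries a high-copy ColE1/pUC-type origin, an f1 origin and the β-lactamase gene for ampicillin selection. Short annotated telR/telL, bom and rop matches are minor backbone fragments.

According to the construct name, expression is controlled by AiE1426m, an enhancer designed to direct transgene expression to striatal Sst_Chodl neurons, coupled to a minimal beta-globin promoter (minBG). Neither element is annotated as such in the feature table. The upstream region instead shows short fragments matching Ddx6 coding sequence, which are probably similarity hits within the enhancer's genomic sequence rather than functional coding regions. The payload is a bicistronic reporter: the monomeric yellow fluorescent protein SYFP2, followed per the name by a P2A self-cleaving peptide, then a 3xFLAG tag joined through a 10-amino-acid linker to human histone H2B. This should yield free SYFP2 that fills the cell, plus a chromatin-bound, FLAG-tagged histone that marks nuclei. The nuclear tag could suit immunodetection or nuclear isolation, although the record does not state this use. A shortened WPRE (WPRE3, annotated as two fragments) enhances transcript expression, and a bovine growth hormone polyadenylation signal terminates the transcript. The construct serves to label and evaluate enhancer-driven targeting of this interneuron population.
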