Addgene plasmid #224192: AiP15050 - pAAV-AiE1426m-minBG-SYFP2-P2A-3XFLAG-10aa-H2B-WPRE3-BGHpA (Alias: CN5050)
Purpose: AiE1426m is an enhancer sequence, designed to drive AAV-mediated transgene expression in striatal Sst_Chodl neurons
Depositing lab: Allen Institute for Brain Science & Jonathan Ting. Depositing organization: Allen Institute. Publication: Enhancer AAV toolbox for accessing and perturbing striatal cell types and circuits. Hunker AC, Wirthlin ME, Gill G, Johansen NJ, Hooper M, Omstead V, Vargas S, Lerma MN, Taskin N, Weed N, Laird WD, Bishaw YM, Bendrick JL, Gore BB, Ben-Simon Y, Opitz-Araya X, Martinez RA, Way SW, Thyagarajan B, Otto S, Sanchez REA, Alexander JR, Amaya A, Amster A, Arbuckle J, Ayala A, Baker PM, Barcelli T, Barta S, Bertagnolli D, Bielstein C, Bishwakarma P, Bowlus J, Boyer G, Brouner K, Casian B, Casper T, Chakka AB, Chakrabarty R, Chong P, Clark M, Colbert K, Daniel S, Dawe T, Departee M, DiValentin P, Donadio NP, Dotson NI, Dwivedi D, Egdorf T, Fliss T, Gary A, Goldy J, Grasso C, Groce EL, Gudsnuk K, Han W, Haradon Z, Hastings S, Helback O, Ho WV, Huang C, Johnson T, Jones DL, Juneau Z, Kenney J, Leibly M, Li S, Liang E, Loeffler H, Lusk NA, Madigan Z, Malloy J, Malone J, McCue R, Melchor J, Mich JK, Moosman S, Morin E, Naidoo R, Newman D, Ngo K, Nguyen K, Oster AL, Ouellette B, Oyama AA, Pena N, Pham T, Phillips E, Pom C, Potekhina L, Ransford S, Ray PL, Reding M, Rette DF, Reynoldson C, Rimorin C, Sigler AR, Rocha DB, Ronellenfitch K, Ruiz A, Sawyer L, Sevigny JP, Shapovalova NV, Shepard N, Shulga L, Soliman S, Staats B, Taormina MJ, Tieu M, Wang Y, Wilkes J, Wood T, Zhou T, Williford A, Dee N, Mollenkopf T, Ng L, Esposito L, Kalmbach BE, Yao S, Ariza J, Collman F, Mufti S, Smith K, Waters J, Ersing I, Patrick M, Zeng H, Lein ES, Kojima Y, Horwitz G, Owen SF, Levi BP, Daigle TL, Tasic B, Bakken TE, Ting JT. Neuron. 2025 May 21;113(10):1507-1524.e17. doi: 10.1016/j.neuron.2025.04.035. PubMed 40403704.
Backbone
  Vector backbone: rAAV
  Vector type: AAV
Growth in bacteria
  Bacterial resistance: Ampicillin, 100 μg/mL
  Growth temperature: 30°C
  Growth strain: NEB Stable
  Copy number: High Copy
Gene/Insert
  Gene/Insert name: SYFP2-P2A-3XFLAG-10aa-H2B
  Species: Synthetic
  Cloning method: Restriction Enzyme; 5′ cloning site unknown (unknown if destroyed)
Terms and licenses: Academic/Nonprofit Terms; Industry Terms: Not Available to Industry
Depositor comments: Allen Institute plasmid alias: CN5050 . This work supported by NIH BRAIN Initiative grant UF1MH128339.
How to cite: AiP15050 - pAAV-AiE1426m-minBG-SYFP2-P2A-3XFLAG-10aa-H2B-WPRE3-BGHpA (Alias: CN5050) was a gift from Allen Institute for Brain Science & Jonathan Ting (Addgene plasmid # 224192 ; http://n2t.net/addgene:224192 ; RRID:Addgene_224192)
